>Addgene plasmid #107930 | pROS16 | addgene full sequence | sequence record 208546 | Addgene NGS Result
CAACTTTCACTTCTACAGCGTTTGACCAAAATCTTTTGAACAGAACATTGTAGGGTGTGAAAAAATGCGC
ACCTTTACCGCTAGCCCAAGAGGGCACTACAAAATCTAGAGTTGTACTTCAAACGTACATGTAATCACCT
TGTATATACTCGAAAGAAAACATCAAGTTTCTGTATAAATATGAGTGAAAGCATAATCATACATTATCTT
TTCAAAGAAGCTCCAGCTTTTGTTCCCTTTAGTGAGGGTATTCACGTAGACGGATAGGTATAGCCAGACA
TCAGCAGCATACTTCGGGAACCGTAGGCTCTAGAGAGAGGCGGTTTGCGTATTGGGCGCTCTTCCGCTTC
CTCGCTCACTGACTCGCTGCGCTCGGTCGTTCGGCTGCGGCGAGCGGTATCAGCTCACTCAAAGGCGGTA
ATACGGTTATCCACAGAATCAGGGGATAACGCAGGAAAGAACATGTGAGCAAAAGGCCAGCAAAAGGCCA
GGAACCGTAAAAAGGCCGCGTTGCTGGCGTTTTTCCATAGGCTCCGCCCCCCTGACGAGCATCACAAAAA
TCGACGCTCAAGTCAGAGGTGGCGAAACCCGACAGGACTATAAAGATACCAGGCGTTTCCCCCTGGAAGC
TCCCTCGTGCGCTCTCCTGTTCCGACCCTGCCGCTTACCGGATACCTGTCCGCCTTTCTCCCTTCGGGAA
GCGTGGCGCTTTCTCATAGCTCACGCTGTAGGTATCTCAGTTCGGTGTAGGTCGTTCGCTCCAAGCTGGG
CTGTGTGCACGAACCCCCCGTTCAGCCCGACCGCTGCGCCTTATCCGGTAACTATCGTCTTGAGTCCAAC
CCGGTAAGACACGACTTATCGCCACTGGCAGCAGCCACTGGTAACAGGATTAGCAGAGCGAGGTATGTAG
GCGGTGCTACAGAGTTCTTGAAGTGGTGGCCTAACTACGGCTACACTAGAAGGACAGTATTTGGTATCTG
CGCTCTGCTGAAGCCAGTTACCTTCGGAAAAAGAGTTGGTAGCTCTTGATCCGGCAAACAAACCACCGCT
GGTAGCGGTGGTTTTTTTGTTTGCAAGCAGCAGATTACGCGCAGAAAAAAAGGATCTCAAGAAGATCCTT
TGATCTTTTCTACGGGGTCTGACGCTCAGTGGAACGAAAACTCACGTTAAGGGATTTTGGTCATGAGATT
ATCAAAAAGGATCTTCACCTAGATCCTTTTAAATTAAAAATGAAGTTTTAAATCAATCTAAAGTATATAT
GAGTAAACTTGGTCTGACAGTTACCAATGCTTAATCAGTGAGGCACCTATCTCAGCGATCTGTCTATTTC
GTTCATCCATAGTTGCCTGACTCCCCGTCGTGTAGATAACTACGATACGGGAGGGCTTACCATCTGGCCC
CAGTGCTGCAATGATACCGCGAGACCCACGCTCACCGGCTCCAGATTTATCAGCAATAAACCAGCCAGCC
GGAAGGGCCGAGCGCAGAAGTGGTCCTGCAACTTTATCCGCCTCCATCCAGTCTATTAATTGTTGCCGGG
AAGCTAGAGTAAGTAGTTCGCCAGTTAATAGTTTGCGCAACGTTGTTGCCATTGCTACAGGCATCGTGGT
GTCACGCTCGTCGTTTGGTATGGCTTCATTCAGCTCCGGTTCCCAACGATCAAGGCGAGTTACATGATCC
CCCATGTTGTGCAAAAAAGCGGTTAGCTCCTTCGGTCCTCCGATCGTTGTCAGAAGTAAGTTGGCCGCAG
TGTTATCACTCATGGTTATGGCAGCACTGCATAATTCTCTTACTGTCATGCCATCCGTAAGATGCTTTTC
TGTGACTGGTGAGTACTCAACCAAGTCATTCTGAGAATAGTGTATGCGGCGACCGAGTTGCTCTTGCCCG
GCGTCAATACGGGATAATACCGCGCCACATAGCAGAACTTTAAAAGTGCTCATCATTGGAAAACGTTCTT
CGGGGCGAAAACTCTCAAGGATCTTACCGCTGTTGAGATCCAGTTCGATGTAACCCACTCGTGCACCCAA
CTGATCTTCAGCATCTTTTACTTTCACCAGCGTTTCTGGGTGAGCAAAAACAGGAAGGCAAAATGCCGCA
AAAAAGGGAATAAGGGCGACACGGAAATGTTGAATACTCATACTCTTCCTTTTTCAATATTATTGAAGCA
TTTATCAGGGTTATTGTCTCATGAGCGGATACATATTTGAATGTATTTAGAAAAATAAACAAATAGGGGT
TCCGCGCACTCGAGACTATATGTGAAGGCATGGCTATGGCACGGCAGACATTCCGCCAGATCATCAATAG
GCACTGCGGCATCAGAGCAGATTGTACTGAGAGTGCACCATAAATTCCCGTTTTAAGAGCTTGGTGAGCG
CTAGGAGTCACTGCCAGGTATCGTTTGAACACGGCATTAGTCAGGGAAGTCATAACACAGTCCTTTCCCG
CAATTTTCTTTTTCTATTACTCTTGGCCTCCTCTAGTACACTCTATATTTTTTTATGCCTCGGTAATGAT
TTTCATTTTTTTTTTCCACCTAGCGGATGACTCTTTTTTTTTCTTAGCGATTGGCATTATCACATAATGA
ATTATACATTATATAAAGTAATGTGATTTCTTCGAAGAATATACTAAAAAATGAGCAGGCAAGATAAACG
AAGGCAAAGATGACAGAGCAGAAAGCCCTAGTAAAGCGTATTACAAATGAAACCAAGATTCAGATTGCGA
TCTCTTTAAAGGGTGGTCCCCTAGCGATAGAGCACTCGATCTTCCCAGAAAAAGAGGCAGAAGCAGTAGC
AGAACAGGCCACACAATCGCAAGTGATTAACGTCCACACAGGTATAGGGTTTCTGGACCATATGATACAT
GCTCTGGCCAAGCATTCCGGCTGGTCGCTAATCGTTGAGTGCATTGGTGACTTACACATAGACGACCATC
ACACCACTGAAGACTGCGGGATTGCTCTCGGTCAAGCTTTTAAAGAGGCCCTAGGGGCCGTGCGTGGAGT
AAAAAGGTTTGGATCAGGATTTGCGCCTTTGGATGAGGCACTTTCCAGAGCGGTGGTAGATCTTTCGAAC
AGGCCGTACGCAGTTGTCGAACTTGGTTTGCAAAGGGAGAAAGTAGGAGATCTCTCTTGCGAGATGATCC
CGCATTTTCTTGAAAGCTTTGCAGAGGCTAGCAGAATTACCCTCCACGTTGATTGTCTGCGAGGCAAGAA
TGATCATCACCGTAGTGAGAGTGCGTTCAAGGCTCTTGCGGTTGCCATAAGAGAAGCCACCTCGCCCAAT
GGTACCAACGATGTTCCCTCCACCAAAGGTGTTCTTATGTAGTGACACCGATTATTTAAAGCTGCAGCAT
ACGATATATATACATGTGTATATATGTATACCTATGAATGTCAGTAAGTATGTATACGAACAGTATGATA
CTGAAGATGACAAGGTAATGCATCATTCTATACGTGTCATTCTGAACGAGGCGCGCTTTCCTTTTTTCTT
TTTGCTTTTTCTTTTTTTTTCTCTTGAACTCGACGGATCTATGCGGTGTGAAATACCGCACAGATGCACC
TTTCGAGAGGACGATGCCCGTGTCTAAATGATTCGACCAGCCTAAGAATGTTCAACCCCTCACTAAAGGG
AACAAAAGCTGGAGCTTCTTTGAAAAGATAATGTATGATTATGCTTTCACTCATATTTATACAGAAACTT
GATGTTTTCTTTCGAGTATATACAAGGTGATTACATGTACGTTTGAAGTACAACTCTAGATTTTGTAGTG
CCCTCTTGGGCTAGCGGTAAAGGTGCGCATTTTTTCACACCCTACAATGTTCTGTTCAAAAGATTTTGGT
CAAACGCTGTAGAAGTGAAAGTTGGTGCGCATGTTTCGGCGTTCGAAACTTCTCCGCAGTGAAAGATAAA
TGATCACTTGAAGATTCTTTAGTGTGTTTTAGAGCTAGAAATAGCAAGTTAAAATAAGGCTAGTCCGTTA
TCAACTTGAAAAAGTGGCACCGAGTCGGTGGTGCTTTTTTTGTTTTTTATGTCTTCGAGTCATGTAATTA
GTTATGTCACGCTTACGTTCACGCCCTCCACGCATTTAAGCATAAACACGCACTATGCCGTTCTTCTCAT
GTATATATATATACAGGCAACACGCAGATATAGGTGCGACGTGAACAGTGAGCTGTATGTGCGCAGCTCG
CGTTGCATTTTCGGAAGCGCTCGTTTTCGGAAACGCTTTGAAGTTCCTATTCCGAAGTTCCTATTCTGTA
GAAAGTATAGGAACCTCAGAGCGCTTTTGAAAACCAAAAGCGCTCTGAAGACGCACTTTCAAAAAACCAA
AAACGCACCGGACTGTAACGAGCTACTAAAATATTGCGAATACCGCTTCCACAAACATTGCTCAAAAGTA
TCTCTTTGCTATATATCTCTGTGCTATATCCCTATATAACCTACCCATCCACCTTTCGCTCCTTGAACTT
GCATCTAAACTCGACCTCTACATTTTTTATGTTTATCTCTAGTATTACTCTTTAGACAAAAAAATTGTAG
TAAGAACTATTCATAGAGTGAATCGAAAACAATACGAAAATGTAAACATTTCCTATACGTAGTATATAGA
GACAAAATAGAAGAAACCGTTCATAATTTTCTGACCAATGAAGAATCATCAACGCTATCACTTTCTGTTC
ACAAAGTATGCGCAATCCACATCGGTATAGAATATAATCGGGGATGCCTTTATCTTGAAAAAATGCACCC
GCAGCTTCGCTAGTAATCAGTAAACGCGGGAAGTGGAGTCAGGCTTTTTTTATGGAAGAGAAAATAGACA
CCAAAGTAGCCTTCTTCTAACCTTAACGGACCTACAGTGCAAAAAGTTATCAAGAGACTGCATTATAGAG
CGCACAAAGGAGAAAAAAAGTAATCTAAGATGCTTTGTTAGAAAAATAGCGCTCTCGGGATGCATTTTTG
TAGAACAAAAAAGAAGTATAGATTCTTTGTTGGTAAAATAGCGCTCTCGCGTTGCATTTCTGTTCTGTAA
AAATGCAGCTCAGATTCTTTGTTTGAAAAATTAGCGCTCTCGCGTTGCATTTTTGTTTTACAAAAATGAA
GCACAGATTCTTCGTTGGTAAAATAGCGCTTTCGCGTTGCATTTCTGTTCTGTAAAAATGCAGCTCAGAT
TCTTTGTTTGAAAAATTAGCGCTCTCGCGTTGCATTTTTGTTCTACAAAATGAAGCACAGATGCTTCGTT
GGAGGGCGTGAACGTAAGCGTGACATAACTAATTACATGACTCGAAGACATAAAAAACAAAAAAAGCACC
ACCGACTCGGTGCCACTTTTTCAAGTTGATAACGGACTAGCCTTATTTTAACTTGCTATTTCTAGCTCTA
AAACTCCTCCATAGAGAACGTATCGATCATTTATCTTTCACTGCGGAGAAGTTTCGAACGCCGAAACATG
CGCAC
Features (pLannotate 1.2.2; 16 found; start..end, strand, type, name):
    522..1110    -  rep_origin     ori: high-copy-number ColE1/pMB1/pBR322/pUC origin of replication
   1281..2141    -  CDS            AmpR: β-lactamase; bla; confers resistance to ampicillin, carbenicillin, and related antibiotics
   2142..2246    -  promoter       AmpR promoter: bla
   2315..2352    +  misc_feature   bom (fragment): basis of mobility region from pBR322
   2483..2669    +  promoter       HIS3 promoter: S. cerevisiae HIS3
   2670..3332    +  CDS            HIS3: imidazoleglycerol-phosphate dehydratase, required for histidine biosynthesis; S. cerevisiae HIS3; yeast auxotrophic marker
   3540..3567    +  misc_feature   bom (fragment): basis of mobility region from pBR322
   3657..3925    +  promoter       SNR52 promoter: promoter for the S. cerevisiae small nucleolar RNA gene SNR52
   3946..4020    +  misc_RNA       gRNA scaffold: guide RNA scaffold for the Streptococcus pyogenes CRISPR/Cas9 system
   4025..4044    +  terminator     SUP4 terminator: transcription terminator for the S. cerevisiae SUP4 tRNA gene
   4050..4089    +  terminator     CYC1 terminator (fragment): S. cerevisiae CYC1; transcription terminator for CYC1
   4090..5250    +  rep_origin     2μ ori: yeast 2μ plasmid origin of replication
   5251..5290    -  terminator     CYC1 terminator (fragment): S. cerevisiae CYC1; transcription terminator for CYC1
   5296..5315    -  terminator     SUP4 terminator: transcription terminator for the S. cerevisiae SUP4 tRNA gene
   5320..5394    -  misc_RNA       gRNA scaffold: guide RNA scaffold for the Streptococcus pyogenes CRISPR/Cas9 system
   5415..218     -  promoter       SNR52 promoter (across the origin): promoter for the S. cerevisiae small nucleolar RNA gene SNR52
