[The description below was written by a language model from this plasmid's Addgene catalogue record and pLannotate feature annotations shown in this document.]
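Description:
pROS16 is a yeast/E. coli shuttle vector for expressing Cas9-programming guide RNAs in Saccharomyces cerevisiae, derived from the p426-SNR52p-gRNA.CAN1.Y-SUP4t backbone. In bacteria it is maintained at high copy through a ColE1/pUC-type origin and selected with ampicillin via the β-lactamase gene and its native promoter. In yeast it replicates episomally from the 2μ origin and is selected by histidine prototrophy, provided by the HIS3 gene (imidazoleglycerol-phosphate dehydratase) under its own promoter. Short fragments annotated as the pBR322 basis-of-mobility region flank the HIS3 marker and appear to be backbone remnants.

The payload consists of two guide RNA expression cassettes arranged in opposite orientations on either side of the 2μ origin. Each cassette has an SNR52 small nucleolar RNA promoter, a gap of about 20 nt corresponding to the spacer position, the Streptococcus pyogenes gRNA scaffold, and a SUP4 tRNA terminator followed by a short CYC1 terminator fragment. According to the catalogue entry, the two spacers target the yeast CAN1 and ADE2 genes (gRNA-CAN1.Y and gRNA-ADE2.Y), although the feature table does not annotate the spacers themselves or indicate which one occupies which cassette. The plasmid carries no Cas9 gene, so the nuclease must be supplied separately by the host strain or another construct.

The stated purpose is to serve as a template into which new spacers are cloned, with Gibson assembly recorded as the cloning method. Having two guides on one plasmid allows two genomic loci to be targeted simultaneously, in keeping with its origin in work on multiplexed genetic modification of S. cerevisiae.
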