Addgene plasmid #107930: pROS16
Purpose: HIS3 based Yeast/E.coli shuttle vector designed to clone and express Cas9 programming spacer
Depositing lab: Jean-Marc Daran. Depositing organization: Delft University of Technology. Publication: CRISPR/Cas9: a molecular Swiss army knife for simultaneous introduction of multiple genetic modifications in Saccharomyces cerevisiae. Mans R, van Rossum HM, Wijsman M, Backx A, Kuijpers NG, van den Broek M, Daran-Lapujade P, Pronk JT, van Maris AJ, Daran JM. FEMS Yeast Res. 2015 Mar;15(2). pii: fov004. doi: 10.1093/femsyr/fov004. Epub 2015 Mar 4. PubMed 25743786.
Backbone
  Vector backbone: p426-SNR52p-gRNA.CAN1.Y-SUP4t
  Backbone manufacturer: George Church (Addgene plasmid # 43803)
  Backbone size w/o insert (bp): 5462
  Vector type: Yeast Expression, CRISPR
  Selectable markers: HIS3
Growth in bacteria
  Bacterial resistance: Ampicillin, 100 μg/mL
  Growth temperature: 37°C
  Growth strain: DH5alpha
  Copy number: High Copy
Gene/Insert
  Gene/Insert name: gRNA-CAN1.Y, gRNA-ADE2.Y
  gRNA/shRNA sequence: GATACGTTCTCTATGGAGGA, ACTTGAAGATTCTTTAGTGT
  Species: S. cerevisiae (budding yeast)
  Insert size (bp): 20
  Cloning method: Gibson Cloning
Terms and licenses: Academic/Nonprofit Terms; Industry Terms: Not Available to Industry
How to cite: pROS16 was a gift from Jean-Marc Daran (Addgene plasmid # 107930 ; http://n2t.net/addgene:107930 ; RRID:Addgene_107930)
